>Addgene plasmid #243760 | AAV-CAG-GRN-HA | addgene full sequence | sequence record 488713 | Addgene NGS Result
CAGCTGCGCGCTCGCTCGCTCACTGAGGCCGCCCGGGCAAAGCCCGGGCGTCGGGCGACCTTTGGTCGCC
CGGCCTCAGTGAGCGAGCGAGCGCGCAGAGAGGGAGTGGCCAACTCCATCACTAGGGGTTCCTTGTAGTT
AATGATTAACCCGCCATGCTACTTATCTACGTAGCCATGCTCTAGCGGCCTCGGCCTCTGCATAAATAAA
AAAAATTAGTCAGCCATGAGCTTGGCCCATTGCATACGTTGTATCCATATCATAATATGTACTCGACATT
GATTATTGACTAGTTATTAATAGTAATCAATTACGGGGTCATTAGTTCATAGCCCATATATGGAGTTCCG
CGTTACATAACTTACGGTAAATGGCCCGCCTGGCTGACCGCCCAACGACCCCCGCCCATTGACGTCAATA
ATGACGTATGTTCCCATAGTAACGCCAATAGGGACTTTCCATTGACGTCAATGGGTGGAGTATTTACGGT
AAACTGCCCACTTGGCAGTACATCAAGTGTATCATATGCCAAGTACGCCCCCTATTGACGTCAATGACGG
TAAATGGCCCGCCTGGCATTATGCCCAGTACATGACCTTATGGGACTTTCCTACTTGGCAGTACATCTAC
GTATTAGTCATCGCTATTACCATGGTCGAGGTGAGCCCCACGTTCTGCTTCACTCTCCCCATCTCCCCCC
CCTCCCCACCCCCAATTTTGTATTTATTTATTTTTTAATTATTTTGTGCAGCGATGGGGGCGGGGGGGGG
GGGGGSGCGCGCCAGGCGGGGCGGGGCGGGGCGAGGGGCGGGGCGGGGCGAGGCGGAGAGGTGCGGCGGC
AGCCAATCAGAGCGGCGCGCTCCGAAAGTTTCCTTTTATGGCGAGGCGGCGGCGGCGGCGGCCCTATAAA
AAGCGAAGCGCGCGGCGGGCGGGAGTCGCTGCGCGCTGCCTTCGCCCCGTGCCCCGCTCCGCCGCCGCCT
CGCGCCGCCCGCCCCGGCTCTGACTGACCGCGTTACTCCCACAGGTGAGCGGGCGGGACGGCCCTTCTCC
TCCGGGCTGTAATTAGCGCTTGGTTTAATGACGGCTTGTTTCTTTTCTGTGGCTGCGTGAAAGCCTTGAG
GGGCTCCGGGAGGGCCCTTTGTGCGGGGGGAGCGGCTCGGGGGGTGCGTGCGTGTGTGTGTGCGTGGGGA
GCGCCGCGTGCGGCTCCGCGCTGCCCGGCGGCTGTGAGCGCTGCGGGCGCGGCGCGGGGCTTTGTGCGCT
CCGCAGTGTGCGCGAGGGGAGCGCGGCCGGGGGCGGTGCCCCGCGGGGGGACGGCTGCCTTCGGGGGGGA
CGGGGCAGGGCGGGGTTCGGCTTCTGGCGTGTGACCGGCGGCTCTAGAGCCTCTGCTAACCATGTTCATG
CCTTCTTCTTTTTCCTACAGCTCCTGGGCAACGTGCTGGTTATTGTGCTGTCTCATCATTTTGGCAAAGA
ATCTCGAGCTCAAGCTTCGAATTCTGCAGTCGAGTCGACTGGATCCGGTACCGAGGAGATCTGCCGCCGC
GATCGCCATGTGGACCCTGGTGAGCTGGGTGGCCTTAACAGCAGGGCTGGTGGCTGGAACGCGGTGCCCA
GATGGTCAGTTCTGCCCTGTGGCCTGCTGCCTGGACCCCGGAGGAGCCAGCTACAGCTGCTGCCGTCCCC
TTCTGGACAAATGGCCCACAACACTGAGCAGGCATCTGGGTGGCCCCTGCCAGGTTGATGCCCACTGCTC
TGCCGGCCACTCCTGCATCTTTACCGTCTCAGGGACTTCCAGTTGCTGCCCCTTCCCAGAGGCCGTGGCA
TGCGGGGATGGCCATCACTGCTGCCCACGGGGCTTCCACTGCAGTGCAGACGGGCGATCCTGCTTCCAAA
GATCAGGTAACAACTCCGTGGGTGCCATCCAGTGCCCTGATAGTCAGTTCGAATGCCCGGACTTCTCCAC
GTGCTGTGTTATGGTCGATGGCTCCTGGGGGTGCTGCCCCATGCCCCAGGCTTCCTGCTGTGAAGACAGG
GTGCACTGCTGTCCGCACGGTGCCTTCTGCGACCTGGTTCACACCCGCTGCATCACACCCACGGGCACCC
ACCCCCTGGCAAAGAAGCTCCCTGCCCAGAGGACTAACAGGGCAGTGGCCTTGTCCAGCTCGGTCATGTG
TCCGGACGCACGGTCCCGGTGCCCTGATGGTTCTACCTGCTGTGAGCTGCCCAGTGGGAAGTATGGCTGC
TGCCCAATGCCCAACGCCACCTGCTGCTCCGATCACCTGCACTGCTGCCCCCAAGACACTGTGTGTGACC
TGATCCAGAGTAAGTGCCTCTCCAAGGAGAACGCTACCACGGACCTCCTCACTAAGCTGCCTGCGCACAC
AGTGGGGGATGTGAAATGTGACATGGAGGTGAGCTGCCCAGATGGCTATACCTGCTGCCGTCTACAGTCG
GGGGCCTGGGGCTGCTGCCCTTTTACCCAGGCTGTGTGCTGTGAGGACCACATACACTGCTGTCCCGCGG
GGTTTACGTGTGACACGCAGAAGGGTACCTGTGAACAGGGGCCCCACCAGGTGCCCTGGATGGAGAAGGC
CCCAGCTCACCTCAGCCTGCCAGACCCACAAGCCTTGAAGAGAGATGTCCCCTGTGATAATGTCAGCAGC
TGTCCCTCCTCCGATACCTGCTGCCAACTCACGTCTGGGGAGTGGGGCTGCTGTCCAATCCCAGAGGCTG
TCTGCTGCTCGGACCACCAGCACTGCTGCCCCCAGGGCTACACGTGTGTAGCTGAGGGGCAGTGTCAGCG
AGGAAGCGAGATCGTGGCTGGACTGGAGAAGATGCCTGCCCGCCGGGCTTCCTTATCCCACCCCAGAGAC
ATCGGCTGTGACCAGCACACCAGCTGCCCGGTGGGGCAGACCTGCTGCCCGAGCCTGGGTGGGAGCTGGG
CCTGCTGCCAGTTGCCCCATGCTGTGTGCTGCGAGGATCGCCAGCACTGCTGCCCGGCTGGCTACACCTG
CAACGTGAAGGCTCGATCCTGCGAGAAGGAAGTGGTCTCTGCCCAGCCTGCCACCTTCCTGGCCCGTAGC
CCTCACGTGGGTGTGAAGGACGTGGAGTGTGGGGAAGGACACTTCTGCCATGATAACCAGACCTGCTGCC
GAGACAACCGACAGGGCTGGGCCTGCTGTCCCTACCGCCAGGGCGTCTGTTGTGCTGATCGGCGCCACTG
CTGTCCTGCTGGCTTCCGCTGCGCAGCCAGGGGTACCAAGTGTTTGCGCAGGGAGGCCCCGCGCTGGGAC
GCCCCTTTGAGGGACCCAGCCTTGAGACAGCTGCTGACGCGTACGCGGCCGCTCTACCCATACGATGTTC
CAGATTACGCTTAAGATATCATCGGTACCGGATCCGATAATCAACCTCTGGATTACAAAATTTGTGAAAG
ATTGACTGGTATTCTTAACTATGTTGCTCCTTTTACGCTATGTGGATACGCTGCTTTAATGCCTTTGTAT
CATGCTATTGCTTCCCGTATGGCTTTCATTTTCTCCTCCTTGTATAAATCCTGGTTGCTGTCTCTTTATG
AGGAGTTGTGGCCCGTTGTCAGGCAACGTGGCGTGGTGTGCACTGTGTTTGCTGACGCAACCCCCACTGG
TTGGGGCATTGCCACCACCTGTCAGCTCCTTTCCGGGACTTTCGCTTTCCCCCTCCCTATTGCCACGGCG
GAACTCATCGCCGCCTGCCTTGCCCGCTGCTGGACAGGGGCTCGGCTGTTGGGCACTGACAATTCCGTGG
TGTTGTCGGGGAAATCATCGTCCTTTCCTTGGCTGCTCGCCTGTGTTGCCACCTGGATTCTGCGCGGGAC
GTCCTTCTGCTACGTCCCTTCGGCCCTCAATCCAGCGGACCTTCCTTCCCGCGGCCTGCTGCCGGCTCTG
CGGCCTCTTCCGCGTCTTCGCCTTCGCCCTCAGACGAGTCGGATCTCCCTTTGGGCCGCCTCCCCGCATC
GGATCCAATTCACTCCTCAGGTGCAGGCTGCCTATCAGAAGGTGGTGGCTGGTGTGGCCAATGCCCTGGC
TCACAAATACCACTGAGATCTTTTTCCCTCTGCCAAAAATTATGGGGACATCATGAAGCCCCTTGAGCAT
CTGACTTCTGGCTAATAAAGGAAATTTATTTTCATTGCAATAGTGTGTTGGAATTTTTTGTGTCTCTCAC
TCGGAAGGACATATGGGAGGGCAAATCATTTAAAACATCAGAATGAGTATTTGGTTTAGAGTTTGGCAAC
ATATGCCCATATGCTGGCTGCCATGAACAAAGGTTGGCTATAAAGAGGTCATCAGTATATGAAACAGCCC
CCTGCTGTCCATTCCTTATTCCATAGAAAAGCCTTGACTTGAGGTTAGATTTTTTTTATATTTTGTTTTG
TGTTATTTTTTTCTTTAACATCCCTAAAATTTTCCTTACATGTTTTACTAGCCAGATTTTTCCTCCTCTC
CTGACTACTCCCAGTCATAGCTGTCCCTCTTCTCTTATGGAGATCCCTCGACCTGCAGCCCAAGCTCTAG
AGCATGGCTACGTAGATAAGTAGCATGGCGGGTTAATCATTAACTACAAGGAACCCCTAGTGATGGAGTT
GGCCACTCCCTCTCTGCGCGCTCGCTCGCTCACTGAGGCCGGGCGACCAAAGGTCGCCCGACGCCCGGGC
TTTGCCCGGGCGGCCTCAGTGAGCGAGCGAGCGCGCAGCTGGCGTAATAGCGAAGAGGCCCGCACCGATC
GCCCTTCCCAACAGTTGCGCAGCCTGAATGGCGAATGGCGATTCC
[38 nt withheld, positions 4806-4843]
C
[378 nt withheld, positions 4845-5222]
C
[91 nt withheld, positions 5224-5314]
A
[49 nt withheld, positions 5316-5364]
CCTTTGACGTTGGAGTCCACGTTCTTT
[37 nt withheld, positions 5392-5428]
ACCCTATCTCGGTCTATTCTTTTGATTTATAAGGGATTTTGCCGATTTCGGCCTATTGGTTAAAAAATGA
GCTGATTTAACAAAAATTTAACGCGAATTTTAACAAAATATTAACGCTTACAATTTAAATATTTGCTTAT
ACAATCT
[100 nt withheld, positions 5576-5675]
CTCAGGCAATGACCTGATAGCCTTTGTAG
[69 nt withheld, positions 5705-5773]
T
[44 nt withheld, positions 5775-5818]
ACCTACACATTACTCA
[44 nt withheld, positions 5835-5878]
TTGCGTTGAAATAAAGGCTTCTCCC
[83 nt withheld, positions 5904-5986]
TTCTTTGCCTTGCCTGTATGATTTATTGGATGTTGGAATCGCCTGATGCGGTATTTTCTCCTTACGCATC
TGTGCGGTATTTCACACCGCATATGGTGCACTCTCAGTACAATCTGCTCTGATGCCGCATAGTTAAGCCA
GCCCCGACACCCGCCAACACCCGCTGACGCGCCCTGACGGGCTTGTCTGCTCCCGGCATCCGCTTACAGA
CAAGCTGTGACCGTCTCCGGGAGCTGCATGTGTCAGAGGTTTTCACCGTCATCACCGAAACGCGCGAGAC
GAAAGGGCCTCGTGATACGCCTATTTTTATAGGTTAATGTCATGATAATAATGGTTTCTTAGACGTCAGG
TGGCACTTTTCGGGGAAATGTGCGCGGAACCCCTATTTGTTTATTTTTCTAAATACATTCAAATATGTAT
CCGCTCATGAGACAATAACCCTGATAAATGCTTCAATAATATTGAAAAAGGAAGAGTATGAGTATTCAAC
ATTTCCGTGTCGCCCTTATTCCCTTTTTTGCGGCATTTTGCCTTCCTGTTTTTGCTCACCCAGAAACGCT
GGTGAAAGTAAAAGATGCTGAAGATCAGTTGGGTGCACGAGTGGGTTACATCGAACTGGATCTCAACAGC
GGTAAGATCCTTGAGAGTTTTCGCCCCGAAGAACGTTTTCCAATGATGAGCACTTTTAAAGTTCTGCTAT
GTGGCGCGGTATTATCCCGTATTGACGCCGGGCAAGAGCAACTCGGTCGCCGCATACACTATTCTCAGAA
TGACTTGGTTGAGTACTCACCAGTCACAGAAAAGCATCTTACGGATGGCATGACAGTAAGAGAATTATGC
AGTGCTGCCATAACCATGAGTGATAACACTGCGGCCAACTTACTTCTGACAACGATCGGAGGACCGAAGG
AGCTAACCGCTTTTTTGCACAACATGGGGGATCATGTAACTCGCCTTGATCGTTGGGAACCGGAGCTGAA
TGAAGCCATACCAAACGACGAGCGTGACACCACGATGCCTGTAGCAATGGCAACAACGTTGCGCAAACTA
TTAACTGGCGAACTACTTACTCTAGCTTCCCGGCAACAATTAATAGACTGGATGGAGGCGGATAAAGTTG
CAGGACCACTTCTGCGCTCGGCCCTTCCGGCTGGCTGGTTTATTGCTGATAAATCTGGAGCCGGTGAGCG
TGGGTCTCGCGGTATCATTGCAGCACTGGGGCCAGATGGTAAGCCCTCCCGTATCGTAGTTATCTACACG
ACGGGGAGTCAGGCAACTATGGATGAACGAAATAGACAGATCGCTGAGATAGGTGCCTCACTGATTAAGC
ATTGGTAACTGTCAGACCAAGTTTACTCATATATACTTTAGATTGATTTAAAACTTCATTTTTAATTTAA
AAGGATCTAGGTGAAGATCCTTTTTGATAATCTCATGACCAAAATCCCTTAACGTGAGTTTTCGTTCCAC
TGAGCGTCAGACCCCGTAGAAAAGATCAAAGGATCTTCTTGAGATCCTTTTTTTCTGCGCGTAATCTGCT
GCTTGCAAACAAAAAAACCACCGCTACCAGCGGTGGTTTGTTTGCCGGATCAAGAGCTACCAACTCTTTT
TCCGAAGGTAACTGGCTTCAGCAGAGCGCAGATACCAAATACTGTTCTTCTAGTGTAGCCGTAGTTAGGC
CACCACTTCAAGAACTCTGTAGCACCGCCTACATACCTCGCTCTGCTAATCCTGTTACCAGTGGCTGCTG
CCAGTGGCGATAAGTCGTGTCTTACCGGGTTGGACTCAAGACGATAGTTACCGGATAAGGCGCAGCGGTC
GGGCTGAACGGGGGGTTCGTGCACACAGCCCAGCTTGGAGCGAACGACCTACACCGAACTGAGATACCTA
CAGCGTGAGCTATGAGAAAGCGCCACGCTTCCCGAAGGGAGAAAGGCGGACAGGTATCCGGTAAGCGGCA
GGGTCGGAACAGGAGAGCGCACGAGGGAGCTTCCAGGGGGAAACGCCTGGTATCTTTATAGTCCTGTCGG
GTTTCGCCACCTCTGACTTGAGCGTCGATTTTTGTGATGCTCGTCAGGGGGGCGGAGCCTATGGAAAAAC
GCCAGCAACGCGGCCTTTTTACGGTTCCTGGCCTTTTGCTGGCCTTTTGCTCACATGTTCTTTCCTGCGT
TATCCCCTGATTCTGTGGATAACCGTATTACCGCCTTTGAGTGAGCTGATACCGCTCGCCGCAGCCGAAC
GACCGAGCGCAGCGAGTCAGTGAGCGAGGAAGCGGAAGAGCGCCCAATACGCAAACCGCCTCTCCCCGCG
CGTTGGCCGATTCATTAATG
Features (pLannotate 1.2.2; 23 found; start..end, strand, type, name):
    185..228     -  rep_origin     SV40 ori (fragment): SV40 origin of replication
    275..654     +  enhancer       CMV enhancer: human cytomegalovirus immediate early enhancer
    656..931     +  promoter       chicken β-actin promoter: No description available
    932..1306    +  intron         chimeric intron (fragment): chimera between introns from chicken β-actin and rabbit β-globin
   1301..1420    +  intron         chimeric intron (fragment): chimera between introns from chicken β-actin and rabbit β-globin
   1471..1503    +  misc_feature   MCS (fragment): multiple cloning site
   1548..3326    +  CDS            GRN: GRN_HUMAN - Experimental evidence at protein level: Swiss-Prot protein existence level 1. [Granulin-7]: Stabilizes CTSD through interaction with CTSD leading to maintain its aspartic-type peptidase activity. From Homo sapiens (Human).
   3345..3373    +  CDS            3xHA (fragment): three tandem HA epitope tags
   3399..3987    +  misc_feature   WPRE: woodchuck hepatitis virus posttranscriptional regulatory element
   3996..4073    +  CDS            HBB (fragment): HBB_PONPY - Experimental evidence at transcript level: Swiss-Prot protein existence level 2. Involved in oxygen transport from the lung to the various peripheral tissues. From Pongo pygmaeus (Bornean orangutan).
   4144..4199    +  polyA_signal   β-globin poly(A) signal: rabbit β-globin polyadenylation signal (Gil and Proudfoot, 1987)
   4599..4731    +  repeat_region  AAV2 ITR (fragment): inverted terminal repeat of adeno-associated virus serotype 2 inverted
   4726..4795    +  CDS            lacZα (fragment): LacZα fragment of β-galactosidase; lacZ fragment
   4806..5111    +  CDS            M13 gene IV (fragment) (sequence partly withheld): pIV; IV; phage assembly
   5099..5527    +  rep_origin     f1 ori (sequence partly withheld): f1 bacteriophage origin of replication; arrow indicates direction of (+) strand synthesis
   5617..6020    +  CDS            M13 gene II (fragment) (sequence partly withheld): pII; II; replication
   6028..6127    -  misc_feature   bom (fragment): basis of mobility region from pBR322
   6229..6264    -  CDS            rop (fragment): Rop protein, which maintains plasmids at low copy number; rop
   6359..6463    +  promoter       AmpR promoter: bla
   6464..7324    +  CDS            AmpR: β-lactamase; bla; confers resistance to ampicillin, carbenicillin, and related antibiotics
   7495..8083    +  rep_origin     ori: high-copy-number ColE1/pMB1/pBR322/pUC origin of replication
   8266..6       +  CDS            lacI (fragment) (across the origin): lac repressor; lacI; The lac repressor binds to the lac operator to inhibit transcription in E. coli. This inhibition can be relieved by adding lactose or isopropyl-β-D-thiogalactopyranoside (IPTG).
   8316..133     -  repeat_region  AAV2 ITR (across the origin): inverted terminal repeat of adeno-associated virus serotype 2 inverted
