[The description below was written by a language model from this plasmid's Addgene catalogue record and pLannotate feature annotations shown in this document.]
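Description:
AAV-CAG-GRN-HA is an adeno-associated virus transfer plasmid built on the CIGW backbone for expressing human progranulin (GRN) carrying a C-terminal HA epitope tag. It is propagated in E. coli through a high-copy ColE1/pUC-type origin with ampicillin selection (AmpR under its own bla promoter). The backbone also contains an f1 phage origin and scattered remnants of older cloning vectors (fragments of lacZα, lacI, rop, bom and M13 genes), which have no evident role in the design. The catalogue lists a total size of 8267 bp, while the sequenced record annotated here is 8316 nt, a small discrepancy the record does not explain.

The expression cassette sits between two AAV2 inverted terminal repeats, the cis elements needed for replication and packaging of the intervening DNA into AAV particles when rep, cap and helper functions are supplied in trans. Transcription is driven by the composite CAG promoter, annotated as the CMV immediate-early enhancer, the chicken β-actin promoter and a chimeric chicken β-actin/rabbit β-globin intron, which gives strong, broadly active expression in mammalian cells. Downstream lies the GRN coding sequence, derived in part from a commercial cDNA clone, followed by a short HA match (annotated as a fragment of 3xHA, consistent with the single tag described). A WPRE follows to enhance transcript stability and expression, and a rabbit β-globin polyadenylation signal terminates the transcript. The short "HBB" hit is most likely part of this globin 3′ region rather than a separate gene.

The HA tag allows the delivered protein to be detected and distinguished from endogenous progranulin. The associated publication concerns autophagy-lysosomal deficits caused by progranulin insufficiency, suggesting use for progranulin expression or restoration in such models.
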