Addgene plasmid #243760: AAV-CAG-GRN-HA
Purpose: AAV plasmid expressing human GRN with a C-terminal HA tag under the CAG promoter.
Depositing lab: Andrew Arrant. Depositing organization: University of Alabama at Birmingham. Publication: TFEB overexpression alleviates autophagy-lysosomal deficits caused by progranulin insufficiency. Nader WO, Brown KS, Boyle NR, Kaplelach AK, Abdelaziz SM, Davis SE, Aljabi Q, Hakim AR, Davidson AG, Vollmer GA, Wright LC, Echols JB, Saad J, Pena NS, Arrant AE. Sci Rep. 2025 Jul 19;15(1):26217. doi: 10.1038/s41598-025-12268-0. PubMed 40683940.
Backbone
  Vector backbone: CIGW
  Backbone manufacturer: Pamela McLean
  Backbone size w/o insert (bp): 6443
  Total vector size (bp): 8267
  Vector type: AAV
Growth in bacteria
  Bacterial resistance: Ampicillin, 100 μg/mL
  Growth temperature: 37°C
  Growth strain: NEB Stable
  Copy number: Unknown
Gene/Insert
  Gene/Insert name: Progranulin (alt name: GRN)
  Species: H. sapiens (human)
  Insert size (bp): 1824
  GenBank ID: NM_002087
  Entrez Gene: GRN (a.k.a. CLN11, FTD2, GEP, GP88, PCDGF, PEPI, PGRN)
  Promoter: CAG
  Tag / fusion protein: HA Tag (C terminal on insert)
  Cloning method: Ligation Independent Cloning
  Sequencing primers: 5′ GAATTCTGCAGTCGAGCCACCATGTGGACCCTG; 3′ GGATCCGGTACCGATTTAAGCGTAATCTGGAACATCGT
Resource information
  A portion of this plasmid was derived from a plasmid made by: Origene construct SKU RC202139
Terms and licenses: Academic/Nonprofit Terms; Industry Terms: Not Available to Industry
How to cite: AAV-CAG-GRN-HA was a gift from Andrew Arrant (Addgene plasmid # 243760 ; http://n2t.net/addgene:243760 ; RRID:Addgene_243760)
